>Addgene plasmid #88024 | pDONR223-ZNF112 | addgene full sequence | sequence record 189930 | Addgene NGS Result
CAAATAATGATTTTATTTTGACTGATAGTGACCTGTTCGTTGCAACAAATTGATGAGCAATGCTTTTTTA
TAATGCCAACTTTGTACAAAAAAGTTGGCACCATGGTGACATTCAAGGATGTTGCTGTGGTCTTCACTGA
GGAGGAGCTGGGGCTGCTGGACTCTGTCCAGAGGAAGCTGTACCGAGATGTGATGCTGGAGAACTTCAGG
AACCTGCTCTTAGTAGCACATCAGCCCTTCAAGCCAGACCTAATATCCCAGCTGGAGAGAGAAGAAAAGC
TTTTGATGGTGGAGACAGAAACCCCAAGGGATGGATGTTCAGGAAGGAAGAATCAACAAAAGATGGAGAG
TATTCAGGAAGTAACAGTAAGCTACTTTTCCCCCAAAGAGCTTTCCTCCCGTCAGACCTGGCAACAAAGT
GCAGGTGGGTTAATCAGGTGTCAAGATTTCCTGAAAGTTTTTCAAGGGAAGAATTCTCAGTTGCAAGAAC
AAGGTAATTCCCTCGGCCAGGTTTGGGCAGGAATACCAGTTCAGATTTCTGAAGATAAGAACTATATATT
GACTCATATAGGGAATGGCTCCAATTATATAAAAAGTCAAGGGTATCCATCTTGGAGGGCACATCATTCT
TGGAGGAAAATGTATCTGAAAGAGTCACATAATTATCAGTGTAGATGTCAGCAAATTTCCATGAAAAATC
ATTTCTGTAAGTGTGACAGTGTCAGTTGGCTCTCACATCACAATGATAAACTGGAAGTACACAGAAAAGA
AAACTACAGCTGCCATGACTGTGGAGAAGATATCATGAAGGTATCATTACTTAATCAGGAGTCAATTCAA
ACAGAGGAGAAGCCCTATCCATGTACTGGGTATAGAAAAGCCTTCAGTAATGACTCCAGCTCTGAAGTTC
ATCAGCAGTTCCACTTGGAAGGGAAGCCCTATACATACAGTTCATGTGGAAAGGGCTGTAATTATAGTTC
ACTTCTTCATATTCATCAAAATATTGAGAGAGAAGATGATATTGAGAATTCACATCTGAAATCCTATCAG
AGAGTGCATACAGAGGAGAAACCATGCAAATGTGGTGAATATGGTGAGAACTTCAATCACTGTTCCCCTC
TTAACACTTATGAACTTATCCACACAGGTGAGATGTCCTATAGGCACAACATTTATGAGAAAGCCTTCAG
TCATAGCTTAGACCTTAATAGTATTTTTAGGGTCCATACTAGGGATGAACCCCATGAATATGAGGAAAAT
GAGAATGTCTTTAATCAGAGTTCATGTCTTCAAGTCCATCAAAAAATCCACACTGAAGAGAAACTATACA
CAGATATAGAGTATGGAAAGAGTTTCATTTGTAGTTCAAATCTTGACATTCAGCATAGGGTTCATATGGA
AGAGAATTCATATAATTCTCAGGAGTGTGGTAATGGCTTCAGTCTGGCCTCACATTTTCAGGACCTTCAG
ATAGTCCACACTAAGGAACAACCATATAAACGCTATGTGTGTAGTAACAGCTTCAGCCATAATTTACATC
TTCAAGGTCATCCAAAAATTCACATTGGAGAGAAACCACGTAAGGAGCATGGGAATGGCTTCAACTGGAG
CTCAAAACTTAAAGATCATCAGAGAGTCCACACTGGACAGAAGCCATACAAATGCAATATATGCGGCAAA
GGTTTCAATCATAGATCAGTTCTGAATGTTCATCAGAGAGTCCACACCGGAGAGAAACCTTATAAATGCG
AGGAATGTGATAAGGGATTCAGTCGGAGTTCATATCTTCAAGCCCATCAGAGAGTCCACACTGGAGAAAA
ACCTTATAAATGTGAGGAATGTGGGAAGGGGTTCAGTCGAAATTCATACCTTCAAGGCCATCAGAGAGTT
CACACTGGAGAAAAACCATACAAGTGTGAGGAGTGTGGGAAGGGCTTCAGTCGGAGTTCACACCTTCAAG
GCCATCAGAGAGTCCACACTGGAGAAAAACCATTCAAATGTGAGGAATGTGGGAAGGGGTTCAGTTGGAG
CTTTAATCTCCAAATTCATCAGAGGGTTCACACAGGAGAAAAACCCTATAAATGTGAAGAATGTGGTAAA
GGCTTCAGTAAGGCCTCAACACTTTTGGCCCATCAGAGGGTCCACACGGGGGAGAAGCCATACCAATGTG
ATGAGTGTGGTAAGAGTTTCAGTCAGAGATCATACCTTCAGAGTCATCAGAGTGTCCATTCTGGAGAAAG
ACCATATATATGTGAGGTATGTGGAAAGGGCTTCAGTCAGAGAGCATATCTTCAAGGTCATCAGAGAGTC
CACACTAGAGTGAAACCGTATAAATGTGAGATGTGTGGGAAGGGCTTTAGTCAGAGTTCGCGCCTTGAAG
CACATCGGAGGGTTCACACAGGAGGGAAACCATACAAATGTGCGGTGTGTACAAAGGGTTTCAGTGAGAG
TTCACGCCTTCAAGCACACCAAAGGGTTCATGTGGAAGGGAGACCCTATAAATGTGAACAGTGTGGTAAG
GGTTTCAGTGGGTATTCAAGTCTTCAAGCCCATCACAGAGTCCACACAGGAGAGAAACCATACAAATGTG
AGGTATGTGGAAAGGGCTTCAGTCAGAGATCAAATCTTCAGGCTCACCAGAGAGTCCACACAGGAGAGAA
ACCATACAAATGTGATGCATGTGGTAAGGGTTTCCGTTGGAGCTCAGGTCTTCTCATTCATCAAAGAGTC
CATAGTAGTGATAAATTCTATAAAAGCGAAGACTATGGTAAGGACTACCCTTCATCAGAGAATCTACACA
GAAATGAAGATTCTGTTTTGTTTTTGCCAACTTTCTTGTACAAAGTTGGCATTATAAGAAAGCATTGCTT
ATCAATTTGTTGCAACGAACAGGTCACTATCAGTCAAAATAAAATCATTATTTGCCATCCAGCTGATATC
CCCTATAGTGAGTCGTATTACATGGTCATAGCTGTTTCCTGGCAGCTCTGGCCCGTGTCTCAAAATCTCT
GATGTTACATTGCACAAGATAAAAATATATCATCATGCCTCCTCTAGACCAGCCAGGACAGAAATGCCTC
GACTTCGCTGCTACCCAAGGTTGCCGGGTGACGCACACCGTGGAAACGGATGAAGGCACGAACCCAGTGG
ACATAAGCCTGTTCGGTTCGTAAGCTGTAATGCAAGTAGCGTATGCGCTCACGCAACTGGTCCAGAACCT
TGACCGAACGCAGCGGTGGTAACGGCGCAGTGGCGGTTTTCATGGCTTGTTATGACTGTTTTTTTGGGGT
ACAGTCTATGCCTCGGGCATCCAAGCAGCAAGCGCGTTACGCCGTGGGTCGATGTTTGATGTTATGGAGC
AGCAACGATGTTACGCAGCAGGGCAGTCGCCCTAAAACAAAGTTAAACATTATGAGGGAAGCGGTGATCG
CCGAAGTATCGACTCAACTATCAGAGGTAGTTGGCGTCATCGAGCGCCATCTCGAACCGACGTTGCTGGC
CGTACATTTGTACGGCTCCGCAGTGGATGGCGGCCTGAAGCCACACAGTGATATTGATTTGCTGGTTACG
GTGACCGTAAGGCTTGATGAAACAACGCGGCGAGCTTTGATCAACGACCTTTTGGAAACTTCGGCTTCCC
CTGGAGAGAGCGAGATTCTCCGCGCTGTAGAAGTCACCATTGTTGTGCACGACGACATCATTCCGTGGCG
TTATCCAGCTAAGCGCGAACTGCAATTTGGAGAATGGCAGCGCAATGACATTCTTGCAGGTATCTTCGAG
CCAGCCACGATCGACATTGATCTGGCTATCTTGCTGACAAAAGCAAGAGAACATAGCGTTGCCTTGGTAG
GTCCAGCGGCGGAGGAACTCTTTGATCCGGTTCCTGAACAGGATCTATTTGAGGCGCTAAATGAAACCTT
AACGCTATGGAACTCGCCGCCCGACTGGGCTGGCGATGAGCGAAATGTAGTGCTTACGTTGTCCCGCATT
TGGTACAGCGCAGTAACCGGCAAAATCGCGCCGAAGGATGTCGCTGCCGACTGGGCAATGGAGCGCCTGC
CGGCCCAGTATCAGCCCGTCATACTTGAAGCTAGACAGGCTTATCTTGGACAAGAAGAAGATCGCTTGGC
CTCGCGCGCAGATCAGTTGGAAGAATTTGTCCACTACGTGAAAGGCGAGATCACCAAGGTAGTCGGCAAA
TAACCCTCGAGCCACCCATGACCAAAATCCCTTAACGTGAGTTACGCGTCGTTCCACTGAGCGTCAGACC
CCGTAGAAAAGATCAAAGGATCTTCTTGAGATCCTTTTTTTCTGCGCGTAATCTGCTGCTTGCAAACAAA
AAAACCACCGCTACCAGCGGTGGTTTGTTTGCCGGATCAAGAGCTACCAACTCTTTTTCCGAAGGTAACT
GGCTTCAGCAGAGCGCAGATACCAAATACTGTTCTTCTAGTGTAGCCGTAGTTAGGCCACCACTTCAAGA
ACTCTGTAGCACCGCCTACATACCTCGCTCTGCTAATCCTGTTACCAGTGGCTGCTGCCAGTGGCGATAA
GTCGTGTCTTACCGGGTTGGACTCAAGACGATAGTTACCGGATAAGGCGCAGCGGTCGGGCTGAACGGGG
GGTTCGTGCACACAGCCCAGCTTGGAGCGAACGACCTACACCGAACTGAGATACCTACAGCGTGAGCTAT
GAGAAAGCGCCACGCTTCCCGAAGGGAGAAAGGCGGACAGGTATCCGGTAAGCGGCAGGGTCGGAACAGG
AGAGCGCACGAGGGAGCTTCCAGGGGGAAACGCCTGGTATCTTTATAGTCCTGTCGGGTTTCGCCACCTC
TGACTTGAGCGTCGATTTTTGTGATGCTCGTCAGGGGGGCGGAGCCTATGGAAAAACGCCAGCAACGCGG
CCTTTTTACGGTTCCTGGCCTTTTGCTGGCCTTTTGCTCACATGTTCTTTCCTGCGTTATCCCCTGATTC
TGTGGATAACCGTATTACCGCCTTTGAGTGAGCTGATACCGCTCGCCGCAGCCGAACGACCGAGCGCAGC
GAGTCAGTGAGCGAGGAAGCGGAAGAGCGCCCAATACGCAAACCGCCTCTCCCCGCGCGTTGGCCGATTC
ATTAATGCAGCTGGCACGACAGGTTTCCCGACTGGAAAGCGGGCAGTGAGCGCAACGCAATTAATACGCG
TACCGCTAGCCAGGAAGAGTTTGTAGAAACGCAAAAAGGCCATCCGTCAGGATGGCCTTCTGCTTAGTTT
GATGCCTGGCAGTTTATGGCGGGCGTCCTGCCCGCCACCCTCCGGGCCGTTGCTTCACAACGTTCAAATC
CGCTCCCGGCGGATTTGTCCTACTCAGGAGAGCGTTCACCGACAAACAACAGATAAAACGAAAGGCCCAG
TCTTCCGACTGAGCCTTTCGTTTTATTTGATGCCTGGCAGTTCCCTACTCTCGCGTTAACGCTAGCATGG
ATGTTTTCCCAGTCACGACGTTGTAAAACGACGGCCAGTCTTAAGCTCGGGCCC
Features (pLannotate 1.2.2; 12 found; start..end, strand, type, name):
      2..97      +  protein_bind   attL3: mutant version of attL; recombination site for the Gateway® LR reaction LR Clonase™
    103..1122    +  CDS            ZNF112 (fragment): ZN112_HUMAN - Also known as ZFP112, ZNF228. Experimental evidence at protein level: Swiss-Prot protein existence level 1. May be involved in transcriptional regulation. From Homo sapiens (Human).
   2828..2923    -  protein_bind   attL3: mutant version of attL; recombination site for the Gateway® LR reaction LR Clonase™
   2942..2960    -  promoter       T7 promoter: promoter for bacteriophage T7 RNA polymerase
   3150..3173    +  promoter       Pc promoter (fragment): intI1 (promoter lies within the coding sequence); class 1 integron promoter
   3349..3405    +  CDS            GmR (fragment): gentamycin acetyltransferase; aacC1; confers resistance to gentamycin
   3412..4203    +  CDS            SmR: aminoglycoside adenylyltransferase (Murphy, 1985); aadA; confers resistance to spectinomycin and streptomycin
   4296..4884    +  rep_origin     ori: high-copy-number ColE1/pMB1/pBR322/pUC origin of replication
   5067..5159    +  CDS            lacI (fragment): lac repressor; lacI; The lac repressor binds to the lac operator to inhibit transcription in E. coli. This inhibition can be relieved by adding lactose or isopropyl-β-D-thiogalactopyranoside (IPTG).
   5214..5241    -  terminator     rrnB T2 terminator: transcription terminator T2 from the E. coli rrnB gene
   5373..5416    +  terminator     rrnB T1 terminator: Escherichia coli rrnB; transcription terminator T1 from the E. coli rrnB gene
   5463..5499    -  CDS            lacZα (fragment): LacZα fragment of β-galactosidase; lacZ fragment
