[The description below was written by a language model from this plasmid's Addgene catalogue record and pLannotate feature annotations shown in this document.]
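Description:
pDONR223-ZNF112 is a Gateway entry-type clone built on the Invitrogen pDONR223 donor backbone, carrying the open reading frame of human ZNF112 (also known as ZFP112 or ZNF228), a zinc finger protein thought to act in transcriptional regulation. It belongs to the ORFeome-derived subset of the Human TFome Collection, a library of human transcription factor ORFs assembled for cell fate engineering. The plasmid is maintained in E. coli through a high-copy ColE1/pUC-type origin and selected with spectinomycin via the aadA (SmR) aminoglycoside adenylyltransferase gene. A class 1 integron Pc promoter fragment and a short gentamicin-resistance remnant lie upstream of this gene.

The insert of about 2.7 kb sits between two attL-type recombination sites in opposite orientations, so an LR Clonase reaction can transfer the ORF into any compatible Gateway destination vector. The automated annotation labels both sites as attL3 and marks only the first ~1 kb of the insert as a ZNF112 fragment, although the spacing between the att sites matches the catalogued insert size. These labels probably reflect limits of the annotation tool rather than a truncation, but the record does not settle the point. The last nucleotide of the stop codon has been removed, which lets the ORF read through into C-terminal tags or fusion partners supplied by the destination vector.

The entry clone carries no eukaryotic promoter, so expression depends on the vector that receives the ORF. A T7 promoter lies just outside one att site, and rrnB T1 and T2 terminators insulate the cassette from backbone transcription. Small lacI and lacZα fragments are backbone remnants. M13 forward and reverse primer sites flank the insert for sequence verification.
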