Addgene plasmid #88024: pDONR223-ZNF112
Purpose: Donor Vector containing ZNF112 transcription factor, part of the Human TFome Collection
Depositing lab: Marc Vidal. Depositing organization: Dana-Farber Cancer Institute. Publication: A comprehensive library of human transcription factors for cell fate engineering. Ng AHM, Khoshakhlagh P, Rojo Arias JE, Pasquini G, Wang K, Swiersy A, Shipman SL, Appleton E, Kiaee K, Kohman RE, Vernet A, Dysart M, Leeper K, Saylor W, Huang JY, Graveline A, Taipale J, Hill DE, Vidal M, Melero-Martin JM, Busskamp V, Church GM. Nat Biotechnol. 2021 Apr;39(4):510-519. doi: 10.1038/s41587-020-0742-6. Epub 2020 Nov 30. PubMed 33257861.
Backbone
  Vector backbone: pDONR223
  Backbone manufacturer: Invitrogen
  Backbone size w/o insert (bp): 3000
  Vector type: Gateway Donor Vector
Growth in bacteria
  Bacterial resistance: Spectinomycin, 50 μg/mL
  Growth temperature: 37°C
  Growth strain: DH5alpha
  Copy number: High Copy
Gene/Insert
  Gene/Insert name: ZNF112 (alt name: ZFP112)
  Species: H. sapiens (human)
  Insert size (bp): 2724
  Mutation: Last nucleotide of stop codon removed to allow for Gateway C-terminal fusions
  Entrez Gene: ZNF112 (a.k.a. ZFP112, ZNF228)
  Cloning method: Gateway Cloning
  Sequencing primers: 5′ M13F(-21); 3′ M13R
Terms and licenses: Academic/Nonprofit Terms; Industry Terms: Not Available to Industry
Depositor comments: Represents the ORFeome subset of the TFome
How to cite: pDONR223-ZNF112 was a gift from Marc Vidal (Addgene plasmid # 88024 ; http://n2t.net/addgene:88024 ; RRID:Addgene_88024)
