>Addgene plasmid #88024 | pDONR223-ZNF112 | depositor partial sequence | sequence record 171628 | insert
ATGGTGACATTCAAGGATGTTGCTGTGGTCTTCACTGAGGAGGAGCTGGGGCTGCTGGACTCTGTCCAGA
GGAAGCTGTACCGAGATGTGATGCTGGAGAACTTCAGGAACCTGCTCTTAGTAGCACATCAGCCCTTCAA
GCCAGACCTAATATCCCAGCTGGAGAGAGAAGAAAAGCTTTTGATGGTGGAGACAGAAACCCCAAGGGAT
GGATGTTCAGGAAGGAAGAATCAACAAAAGATGGAGAGTATTCAGGAAGTAACAGTAAGCTACTTTTCCC
CCAAAGAGCTTTCCTCCCGTCAGACCTGGCAACAAAGTGCAGGTGGGTTAATCAGGTGTCAAGATTTCCT
GAAAGTTTTTCAAGGGAAGAATTCTCAGTTGCAAGAACAAGGTAATTCCCTCGGCCAGGTTTGGGCAGGA
ATACCAGTTCAGATTTCTGAAGATAAGAACTATATATTGACTCATATAGGGAATGGCTCCAATTATATAA
AAAGTCAAGGGTATCCATCTTGGAGGGCACATCATTCTTGGAGGAAAATGTATCTGAAAGAGTCACATAA
TTATCAGTGTAGATGTCAGCAAATTTCCATGAAAAATCATTTCTGTAAGTGTGACAGTGTCAGTTGGCTC
TCACATCACAATGATAAACTGGAAGTACACAGAAAAGAAAACTACAGCTGCCATGACTGTGGAGAAGATA
TCATGAAGGTATCATTACTTAATCAGGAGTCAATTCAAACAGAGGAGAAGCCCTATCCATGTACTGGGTA
TAGAAAAGCCTTCAGTAATGACTCCAGCTCTGAAGTTCATCAGCAGTTCCACTTGGAAGGGAAGCCCTAT
ACATACAGTTCATGTGGAAAGGGCTGTAATTATAGTTCACTTCTTCATATTCATCAAAATATTGAGAGAG
AAGATGATATTGAGAATTCACATCTGAAATCCTATCAGAGAGTGCATACAGAGGAGAAACCATGCAAATG
TGGTGAATATGGTGAGAACTTCAATCACTGTTCCCCTCTTAACACTTATGAACTTATCCACACAGGTGAG
ATGTCCTATAGGCACAACATTTATGAGAAAGCCTTCAGTCATAGCTTAGACCTTAATAGTATTTTTAGGG
TCCATACTAGGGATGAACCCCATGAATATGAGGAAAATGAGAATGTCTTTAATCAGAGTTCATGTCTTCA
AGTCCATCAAAAAATCCACACTGAAGAGAAACTATACACAGATATAGAGTATGGAAAGAGTTTCATTTGT
AGTTCAAATCTTGACATTCAGCATAGGGTTCATATGGAAGAGAATTCATATAATTCTCAGGAGTGTGGTA
ATGGCTTCAGTCTGGCCTCACATTTTCAGGACCTTCAGATAGTCCACACTAAGGAACAACCATATAAACG
CTATGTGTGTAGTAACAGCTTCAGCCATAATTTACATCTTCAAGGTCATCCAAAAATTCACATTGGAGAG
AAACCACGTAAGGAGCATGGGAATGGCTTCAACTGGAGCTCAAAACTTAAAGATCATCAGAGAGTCCACA
CTGGACAGAAGCCATACAAATGCAATATATGCGGCAAAGGTTTCAATCATAGATCAGTTCTGAATGTTCA
TCAGAGAGTCCACACCGGAGAGAAACCTTATAAATGCGAGGAATGTGATAAGGGATTCAGTCGGAGTTCA
TATCTTCAAGCCCATCAGAGAGTCCACACTGGAGAAAAACCTTATAAATGTGAGGAATGTGGGAAGGGGT
TCAGTCGAAATTCATACCTTCAAGGCCATCAGAGAGTTCACACTGGAGAAAAACCATACAAGTGTGAGGA
GTGTGGGAAGGGCTTCAGTCGGAGTTCACACCTTCAAGGCCATCAGAGAGTCCACACTGGAGAAAAACCA
TTCAAATGTGAGGAATGTGGGAAGGGGTTCAGTTGGAGCTTTAATCTCCAAATTCATCAGAGGGTTCACA
CAGGAGAAAAACCCTATAAATGTGAAGAATGTGGTAAAGGCTTCAGTAAGGCCTCAACACTTTTGGCCCA
TCAGAGGGTCCACACGGGGGAGAAGCCATACCAATGTGATGAGTGTGGTAAGAGTTTCAGTCAGAGATCA
TACCTTCAGAGTCATCAGAGTGTCCATTCTGGAGAAAGACCATATATATGTGAGGTATGTGGAAAGGGCT
TCAGTCAGAGAGCATATCTTCAAGGTCATCAGAGAGTCCACACTAGAGTGAAACCGTATAAATGTGAGAT
GTGTGGGAAGGGCTTTAGTCAGAGTTCGCGCCTTGAAGCACATCGGAGGGTTCACACAGGAGGGAAACCA
TACAAATGTGCGGTGTGTACAAAGGGTTTCAGTGAGAGTTCACGCCTTCAAGCACACCAAAGGGTTCATG
TGGAAGGGAGACCCTATAAATGTGAACAGTGTGGTAAGGGTTTCAGTGGGTATTCAAGTCTTCAAGCCCA
TCACAGAGTCCACACAGGAGAGAAACCATACAAATGTGAGGTATGTGGAAAGGGCTTCAGTCAGAGATCA
AATCTTCAGGCTCACCAGAGAGTCCACACAGGAGAGAAACCATACAAATGTGATGCATGTGGTAAGGGTT
TCCGTTGGAGCTCAGGTCTTCTCATTCATCAAAGAGTCCATAGTAGTGATAAATTCTATAAAAGCGAAGA
CTATGGTAAGGACTACCCTTCATCAGAGAATCTACACAGAAATGAAGATTCTGTTTTGTTTTGA
